>Addgene plasmid #63527 | pFusB3-43 | depositor partial sequence | sequence record 105572 | pFUSB3_GGG
AGTCTTAAGCGTCTCATGGCCTGACCCCGGACCAAGTGGTGGCTATCGCCAGCAACAATGGCGGCAAGCA
AGCGCTCGAAACGGTGCAGCGGCTGTTGCCGGTGCTGTGCCAGGACCATGGCCTGACCCCGGACCAAGTG
GTGGCTATCGCCAGCAACAATGGCGGCAAGCAAGCGCTCGAAACGGTGCAGCGGCTGTTGCCGGTGCTGT
GCCAGGACCATGGCCTGACCCCGGACCAAGTGGTGGCTATCGCCAGCAACAATGGCGGCAAGCAAGCGCT
CGAAACGGTGCAGCGGCTGTTGCCGGTGCTGTGCCAGGACCATGGCCTGACCCCGGACCAAGTGGTGGCT
ATCGAGACGTC
