>Addgene plasmid #63527 | pFusB3-43 | depositor partial sequence | sequence record 105573 | FusB3
CGTCTCATGGCCTGACCCCGGACCAAGTGGTGGCTATCGAGACCGGCGCCGCTACAGGGCGCGTCCCATT
CGCCATTCAGGCTGCGCAACTGTTGGGAAGGGCGATCGGTGCGGGCCTCTTCGCTATTACGCCAGCTGGC
GAAAGGGGGATGTGCTGCAAGGCGATTAAGTTGGGTAACGCCAGGGTTTTCCCAGTCACGACGTTGTAAA
ACGACGGCCAGTGAGCGCGCGTAATACGACTCACTATAGGGCGAATTGGGTACCGGGCCCCCCCTCGAGG
TCCTCCAGCTTTTGTTCCCTTTAGTGAGGGTTAATTGCGCGCTTGGCGTAATCATGGTCATAGCTGTTTC
CTGTGTGAAATTGTTATCCGCTCACAATTCCACACAACATACGAGCCGGAAGCATAAAGTGTAAAGCCTG
GGGTGCCTAATGAGTGAGCTAACTCACATTAATTGCGTTGCGCTCACTGCCCGCTTTCCACCGGTGGTCT
CGCCAGGACCATGGCCTGACCCCGGACCAAGTGGTGGCTATCGAGACGTCTAGACCAGCCAGGACAGAAA
TGCCTCGACTTCGCTGCTACCCAAGGTTGCCGGGTGACGCACACCGTGGAAACGGATGAAGGCACGAACC
CAGTGGACATAAGCCTGTTCGGTTCGTAAGCTGTAATGCAAGTAGCGTATGCGCTCACGCAACTGGTCCA
GAACCTTGACCGAACGCAGCGGTGGTAACGGCGCAGTGGCGGTTTTCATGGCTTGTTATGACTGTTTTTT
TGGGGTACAGTCTATGCCTCGGGCATCCAAGCAGCAAGCGCGTTACGCCGTGGGTCGATGTTTGATGTTA
TGGAGCAGCAACGATGTTACGCAGCAGGGCAGTCGCCCTAAAACAAAGTTAAACATTATGAGGGAAGCGG
TGATCGCCGAAGTATCGACTCAACTATCAGAGGTAGTTGGCGTCATCGAGCGCCATCTCGAACCGACGTT
GCTGGCCGTACATTTGTACGGCTCCGCAGTGGATGGCGGCCTGAAGCCACACAGTGATATTGATTTGCTG
GTTACGGTGACCGTAAGGCTTGATGAAACAACGCGGCGAGCTTTGATCAACGACCTTTTGGAAACTTCGG
CTTCCCCTGGAGAGAGCGAGATTCTCCGCGCTGTAGAAGTCACCATTGTTGTGCACGACGACATCATTCC
GTGGCGTTATCCAGCTAAGCGCGAACTGCAATTTGGAGAATGGCAGCGCAATGACATTCTTGCAGGTATC
TTCGAGCCAGCCACGATCGACATTGATCTGGCTATCTTGCTGACAAAAGCAAGAGAACATAGCGTTGCCT
TGGTAGGTCCAGCGGCGGAGGAACTCTTTGATCCGGTTCCTGAACAGGATCTATTTGAGGCGCTAAATGA
AACCTTAACGCTATGGAACTCGCCGCCCGACTGGGCTGGCGATGAGCGAAATGTAGTGCTTACGTTGTCC
CGCATTTGGTACAGCGCAGTAACCGGCAAAATCGCGCCGAAGGATGTCGCTGCCGACTGGGCAATGGAGC
GCCTGCCGGCCCAGTATCAGCCCGTCATACTTGAAGCTAGACAGGCTTATCTTGGACAAGAAGAAGATCG
CTTGGCCTCGCGCGCAGATCAGTTGGAAGAATTTGTCCACTACGTGAAAGGCGAGATCACCAAGGTAGTC
GGCAAATAACCCTCGAGCCACCCATGACCAAAATCCCTTAACGTGAGTTACGCGTCGTTCCACTGAGCGT
CAGACCCCGTAGAAAAGATCAAAGGATCTTCTTGAGATCCTTTTTTTCTGCGCGTAATCTGCTGCTTGCA
AACAAAAAAACCACCGCTACCAGCGGTGGTTTGTTTGCCGGATCAAGAGCTACCAACTCTTTTTCCGAAG
GTAACTGGCTTCAGCAGAGCGCAGATACCAAATACTGTCCTTCTAGTGTAGCCGTAGTTAGGCCACCACT
TCAAGAACTCTGTAGCACCGCCTACATACCTCGCTCTGCTAATCCTGTTACCAGTGGCTGCTGCCAGTGG
CGATAAGTCGTGTCTTACCGGGTTGGACTCAAGACGATAGTTACCGGATAAGGCGCAGCGGTCGGGCTGA
ACGGGGGGTTCGTGCACACAGCCCAGCTTGGAGCGAACGACCTACACCGAACTGAGATACCTACAGCGTG
AGCATTGAGAAAGCGCCACGCTTCCCGAAGGGAGAAAGGCGGACAGGTATCCGGTAAGCGGCAGGGTCGG
AACAGGAGAGCGCACGAGGGAGCTTCCAGGGGGAAACGCCTGGTATCTTTATAGTCCTGTCGGGTTTCGC
CACCTCTGACTTGAGCGTCGATTTTTGTGATGCTCGTCAGGGGGGCGGAGCCTATGGAAAAACGCCAGCA
ACGCGGCCTTTTTACGGTTCCTGGCCTTTTGCTGGCCTTTTGCTCACATGTTCTTTCCTGCGTTATCCCC
TGATTCTGTGGATAACCGTATTACCGCCTTTGAGTGAGCTGATACCGCTCGCCGCAGCCGAACGACCGAG
CGCAGCGAGTCAGTGAGCGAGGAAGCGGAAGAGCGCCCAATACGCAAACCGCCTCTCCCCGCGCGTTGGC
CGATTCATTAATGCAGCTGGCACGACAGGTTTCCCGACTGGAAAGCGGGCAGTGAGCGCAACGCAATTAA
TACGCGTACCGCTAGCCAGGAAGAGTTTGTAGAAACGCAAAAAGGCCATCCGTCAGGATGGCCTTCTGCT
TAGTTTGATGCCTGGCAGTTTATGGCGGGCGTCCTGCCCGCCACCCTCCGGGCCGTTGCTTCACAACGTT
CAAATCCGCTCCCGGCGGATTTGTCCTACTCAGGAGAGCGTTCACCGACAAACAACAGATAAAACGAAAG
GCCCAGTCTTCCGACTGAGCCTTTCGTTTTATTTGATGCCTGGCAGTTCCCTACTCTCGCGTTAACGCTA
GCATGGATGTTTTCCCAGTCACGACGTTGTAAAACGACGGCCAGTCTTAAG
