>Addgene plasmid #63527 | pFusB3-43 | addgene partial sequence | sequence record 116309 | pCR8_R1 5'-cgaaccgaacaggcttatgt-3'
GGTGTGCGTCACCCGGCAACCTTGGGTAGCAGCGAAGTCGAGGCATTTCTGTCCTGGCTGGTCTAGACGT
CTCGATAGCCACCACTTGGTCCGGGGTCAGGCCATGGTCCTGGCACAGCACCGGCAACAGCCGCTGCACC
GTTTCGAGCGCTTGCTTGCCGCCATTGTTGCTGGCGATAGCCACCACTTGGTCCGGGGTCAGGCCATGGT
CCTGGCACAGCACCGGCAACAGCCGCTGCACCGTTTCGAGCGCTTGCTTGCCGCCATTGTTGCTGGCGAT
AGCCACCACTTGGTCCGGGGTCAGGCCATGGTCCTGGCACAGCACCGGCAACAGCCGCTGCACCGTTTCG
AGCGCTTGCTTGCCGCCATTGTTGCTGGCGATAGCCACCACTTGGTCCGGGGTCAGGCCATGAGACGCTT
AAGACTGGCCGTCGTTTTACAACGTCGTGACTGGGAAAACATCCATGCTAGCGTTAACGCGAGAGTAGGG
AACTGCCAGGCATCAAATAAAACGAAAGGCTCAGTCGGAAGACTGGGCCTTTCGTTTTATCTGTTGTTTG
TCGGTGAACGCTCTCCTGAGTAGGACAAATCCGCCGGGAGCGGATTTGAACGTTGTGAAGCAACGGCCCG
GAGGGTGGCGGGCAGGACGCCCGCCATAAACTGCCAGGCATCAAACTAAGCAGAAGGCCATCCTGACGGA
TGGCCTTTTTGCGTTTCTACAAACTCTTCCTGGCTAGCGGTACGCGTATTAATTGCGTTGCGCTCACTGC
CCGCTTTCCA
