[The description below was written by a language model from this plasmid's Addgene catalogue record.]
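Description:
pFusB3-43 is a bacterial library plasmid from the FusX TALE assembly system, a set of pre-built intermediates designed to allow rapid, one-step construction of custom TALE arrays for genome engineering. It is built on the FusB3 backbone (about 3 kb without insert), is maintained at high copy number in standard E. coli cloning strains, and is selected with spectinomycin. The record does not name the origin of replication or give a feature map, although the listed sequencing primers are pCR8-type primers flanking the insert.

The payload is a synthetic trimer of TALE repeat modules carrying the repeat-variable diresidues NN NN NN, also recorded as B3_GGG. In the TALE code, each repeat's RVD specifies recognition of one DNA base, and NN is conventionally used to target guanine, so this module contributes recognition of the triplet GGG. The "B3" position designation means the trimer occupies RVD positions 13 to 15 of the finished array. The trimer was inserted through BsaI sites that were destroyed during cloning, consistent with Golden Gate-style assembly using type IIS enzymes, which cut outside their recognition sequence and leave defined overhangs for ordered, seamless ligation.

The plasmid has no expression function of its own, and no promoter, tag or reporter is recorded. It serves as one member of a library covering possible RVD triplets at this position: the user picks the plasmid matching the desired target bases at positions 13 to 15 and combines it with the modules for the other positions and a receiver vector to build a full TALEN or other TALE fusion.
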