Addgene plasmid #63527: pFusB3-43
Purpose: Encodes RVD positions 13-15 in TALEN assembly
Depositing lab: Stephen Ekker. Depositing organization: Mayo Foundation for Medical Education and Research. Publication: FusX: A rapid one-step TALE assembly system for genome science. Ma AC, McNulty MS, Tanya PL, Jarryd CM, Martinez-Galvez G, Argue DP, Lee HB, Urban MD, Bullard CE, Blackburn PR, Man TK, Clark KJ, Ekker SC. Hum Gene Ther. 2016 Jun;27(6):451-63. doi: 10.1089/hum.2015.172 PubMed 26854857.
Backbone
  Vector backbone: FusB3
  Backbone size w/o insert (bp): 2991
  Vector type: TALEN
Growth in bacteria
  Bacterial resistance: Spectinomycin, 50 μg/mL
  Growth temperature: 37°C
  Growth strain: DH5alpha
  Copy number: High Copy
Gene/Insert
  Gene/Insert name: NN NN NN (alt name: B3_GGG)
  Species: Synthetic
  Mutation: none
  Cloning method: Restriction Enzyme; 5′ cloning site BsaI (destroyed during cloning); 3′ cloning site BsaI (destroyed during cloning)
  Sequencing primers: 5′ pCR8_F1; 3′ pCR8_R1
Terms and licenses: Academic/Nonprofit Terms; Industry Terms: Not Available to Industry
How to cite: pFusB3-43 was a gift from Stephen Ekker (Addgene plasmid # 63527 ; http://n2t.net/addgene:63527 ; RRID:Addgene_63527)
